>Addgene plasmid #81963 | pDONR223_GNA13_WT | addgene full sequence | sequence record 169087 | Addgene NGS Result
GCGTCAGACCCCGTAGAAAAGATCAAAGGATCTTCTTGAGATCCTTTTTTTCTGCGCGTAATCTGCTGCT
TGCAAACAAAAAAACCACCGCTACCAGCGGTGGTTTGTTTGCCGGATCAAGAGCTACCAACTCTTTTTCC
GAAGGTAACTGGCTTCAGCAGAGCGCAGATACCAAATACTGTTCTTCTAGTGTAGCCGTAGTTAGGCCAC
CACTTCAAGAACTCTGTAGCACCGCCTACATACCTCGCTCTGCTAATCCTGTTACCAGTGGCTGCTGCCA
GTGGCGATAAGTCGTGTCTTACCGGGTTGGACTCAAGACGATAGTTACCGGATAAGGCGCAGCGGTCGGG
CTGAACGGGGGGTTCGTGCACACAGCCCAGCTTGGAGCGAACGACCTACACCGAACTGAGATACCTACAG
CGTGAGCTATGAGAAAGCGCCACGCTTCCCGAAGGGAGAAAGGCGGACAGGTATCCGGTAAGCGGCAGGG
TCGGAACAGGAGAGCGCACGAGGGAGCTTCCAGGGGGAAACGCCTGGTATCTTTATAGTCCTGTCGGGTT
TCGCCACCTCTGACTTGAGCGTCGATTTTTGTGATGCTCGTCAGGGGGGCGGAGCCTATGGAAAAACGCC
AGCAACGCGGCCTTTTTACGGTTCCTGGCCTTTTGCTGGCCTTTTGCTCACATGTTCTTTCCTGCGTTAT
CCCCTGATTCTGTGGATAACCGTATTACCGCCTTTGAGTGAGCTGATACCGCTCGCCGCAGCCGAACGAC
CGAGCGCAGCGAGTCAGTGAGCGAGGAAGCGGAAGAGCGCCCAATACGCAAACCGCCTCTCCCCGCGCGT
TGGCCGATTCATTAATGCAGCTGGCACGACAGGTTTCCCGACTGGAAAGCGGGCAGTGAGCGCAACGCAA
TTAATACGCGTACCGCTAGCCAGGAAGAGTTTGTAGAAACGCAAAAAGGCCATCCGTCAGGATGGCCTTC
TGCTTAGTTTGATGCCTGGCAGTTTATGGCGGGCGTCCTGCCCGCCACCCTCCGGGCCGTTGCTTCACAA
CGTTCAAATCCGCTCCCGGCGGATTTGTCCTACTCAGGAGAGCGTTCACCGACAAACAACAGATAAAACG
AAAGGCCCAGTCTTCCGACTGAGCCTTTCGTTTTATTTGATGCCTGGCAGTTCCCTACTCTCGCGTTAAC
GCTAGCATGGATGTTTTCCCAGTCACGACGTTGTAAAACGACGGCCAGTCTTAAGCTCGGGCCCCAAATA
ATGATTTTATTTTGACTGATAGTGACCTGTTCGTTGCAACAAATTGATGAGCAATGCTTTTTTATAATGC
CAACTTTGTACAAAAAAGTTGGCATGGCGGACTTCCTGCCGTCGCGGTCCGTGCTGTCCGTGTGCTTCCC
CGGCTGCCTGCTGACGAGTGGCGAGGCCGAGCAGCAACGCAAGTCCAAGGAGATCGACAAATGCCTGTCT
CGGGAAAAGACCTATGTGAAGCGGCTGGTGAAGATCCTGCTGCTGGGCGCGGGCGAGAGCGGCAAGTCCA
CCTTCCTGAAGCAGATGCGGATCATCCACGGGCAGGACTTCGACCAGCGCGCGCGCGAGGAGTTCCGCCC
CACCATCTACAGCAACGTGATCAAAGGTATGAGGGTGCTGGTTGATGCTCGAGAGAAGCTTCATATTCCC
TGGGGAGACAACTCAAACCAACAACATGGAGATAAGATGATGTCGTTTGATACCCGGGCCCCCATGGCAG
CCCAAGGAATGGTGGAAACAAGGGTTTTCTTACAATATCTTCCTGCTATAAGAGCATTATGGGCAGACAG
CGGCATACAGAATGCCTATGACCGGCGTCGAGAATTTCAACTGGGTGAATCTGTAAAATATTTCCTGGAT
AACTTGGATAAACTTGGAGAACCAGATTATATTCCATCACAACAAGATATTCTGCTTGCCAGAAGACCCA
CCAAAGGCATCCATGAATACGACTTTGAAATAAAAAATGTTCCTTTCAAAATGGTTGATGTAGGTGGTCA
GAGATCAGAAAGGAAACGTTGGTTTGAATGTTTCGACAGTGTGACATCAATACTTTTCCTTGTTTCCTCA
AGTGAATTTGACCAGGTGCTTATGGAAGATCGACTGACCAATCGCCTTACAGAGTCTCTGAACATTTTTG
AAACAATCGTCAATAACCGGGTTTTCAGCAATGTCTCCATAATTCTGTTCTTAAACAAGACAGACTTGCT
TGAGGAGAAGGTGCAAATTGTGAGCATCAAAGACTATTTCCTAGAATTTGAAGGGGATCCCCACTGCTTA
AGAGACGTCCAAAAATTCCTGGTGGAATGTTTCCGGAACAAACGCCGGGACCAGCAACAGAAGCCCTTAT
ACCACCACTTCACCACTGCTATCAACACGGAGAACATCCGCCTTGTTTTCCGTGACGTGAAGGATACTAT
TCTGCATGACAACCTCAAGCAGCTTATGCTACAGTGCCCAACTTTCTTGTACAAAGTTGGCATTATAAGA
AAGCATTGCTTATCAATTTGTTGCAACGAACAGGTCACTATCAGTCAAAATAAAATCATTATTTGCCATC
CAGCTGATATCCCCTATAGTGAGTCGTATTACATGGTCATAGCTGTTTCCTGGCAGCTCTGGCCCGTGTC
TCAAAATCTCTGATGTTACATTGCACAAGATAAAAATATATCATCATGCCTCCTCTAGACCAGCCAGGAC
AGAAATGCCTCGACTTCGCTGCTACCCAAGGTTGCCGGGTGACGCACACCGTGGAAACGGATGAAGGCAC
GAACCCAGTGGACATAAGCCTGTTCGGTTCGTAAGCTGTAATGCAAGTAGCGTATGCGCTCACGCAACTG
GTCCAGAACCTTGACCGAACGCAGCGGTGGTAACGGCGCAGTGGCGGTTTTCATGGCTTGTTATGACTGT
TTTTTTGGGGTACAGTCTATGCCTCGGGCATCCAAGCAGCAAGCGCGTTACGCCGTGGGTCGATGTTTGA
TGTTATGGAGCAGCAACGATGTTACGCAGCAGGGCAGTCGCCCTAAAACAAAGTTAAACATTATGAGGGA
AGCGGTGATCGCCGAAGTATCGACTCAACTATCAGAGGTAGTTGGCGTCATCGAGCGCCATCTCGAACCG
ACGTTGCTGGCCGTACATTTGTACGGCTCCGCAGTGGATGGCGGCCTGAAGCCACACAGTGATATTGATT
TGCTGGTTACGGTGACCGTAAGGCTTGATGAAACAACGCGGCGAGCTTTGATCAACGACCTTTTGGAAAC
TTCGGCTTCCCCTGGAGAGAGCGAGATTCTCCGCGCTGTAGAAGTCACCATTGTTGTGCACGACGACATC
ATTCCGTGGCGTTATCCAGCTAAGCGCGAACTGCAATTTGGAGAATGGCAGCGCAATGACATTCTTGCAG
GTATCTTCGAGCCAGCCACGATCGACATTGATCTGGCTATCTTGCTGACAAAAGCAAGAGAACATAGCGT
TGCCTTGGTAGGTCCAGCGGCGGAGGAACTCTTTGATCCGGTTCCTGAACAGGATCTATTTGAGGCGCTA
AATGAAACCTTAACGCTATGGAACTCGCCGCCCGACTGGGCTGGCGATGAGCGAAATGTAGTGCTTACGT
TGTCCCGCATTTGGTACAGCGCAGTAACCGGCAAAATCGCGCCGAAGGATGTCGCTGCCGACTGGGCAAT
GGAGCGCCTGCCGGCCCAGTATCAGCCCGTCATACTTGAAGCTAGACAGGCTTATCTTGGACAAGAAGAA
GATCGCTTGGCCTCGCGCGCAGATCAGTTGGAAGAATTTGTCCACTACGTGAAAGGCGAGATCACCAAGG
TAGTCGGCAAATAACCCTCGAGCCACCCATGACCAAAATCCCTTAACGTGAGTTACGCGTCGTTCCACTG
A
Features (pLannotate 1.2.2; 12 found; start..end, strand, type, name):
     36..624     +  rep_origin     ori: high-copy-number ColE1/pMB1/pBR322/pUC origin of replication
    807..899     +  CDS            lacI (fragment): lac repressor; lacI; The lac repressor binds to the lac operator to inhibit transcription in E. coli. This inhibition can be relieved by adding lactose or isopropyl-β-D-thiogalactopyranoside (IPTG).
    954..981     -  terminator     rrnB T2 terminator: transcription terminator T2 from the E. coli rrnB gene
   1113..1156    +  terminator     rrnB T1 terminator: Escherichia coli rrnB; transcription terminator T1 from the E. coli rrnB gene
   1203..1239    -  CDS            lacZα (fragment): LacZα fragment of β-galactosidase; lacZ fragment
   1256..1351    +  protein_bind   attL3: mutant version of attL; recombination site for the Gateway® LR reaction LR Clonase™
   1354..2484    +  CDS            GNA13: GNA13_HUMAN - Experimental evidence at protein level: Swiss-Prot protein existence level 1. Guanine nucleotide-binding proteins (G proteins) are involved as modulators or transducers in various transmembrane signaling systems (PubMed:15240885, PubMed:16787920, PubMed:16705036, PubMed:27084452). Activates effector molecule RhoA by binding and activating RhoGEFs (ARHGEF1/p115RhoGEF, ARHGEF11/PDZ-RhoGEF and ARHGEF12/LARG) (PubMed:15240885, PubMed:12515866). GNA13-dependent Rho signaling subsequently regulates transcription factor AP-1 (activating protein-1) (By similarity). Promotes tumor cell in
   2487..2585    -  protein_bind   attL2: mutant version of attL; recombination site for the Gateway® LR reaction LR Clonase™
   2603..2621    -  promoter       T7 promoter: promoter for bacteriophage T7 RNA polymerase
   2811..2834    +  promoter       Pc promoter (fragment): intI1 (promoter lies within the coding sequence); class 1 integron promoter
   3010..3066    +  CDS            GmR (fragment): gentamycin acetyltransferase; aacC1; confers resistance to gentamycin
   3073..3864    +  CDS            SmR: aminoglycoside adenylyltransferase (Murphy, 1985); aadA; confers resistance to spectinomycin and streptomycin
