[The description below was written by a language model from this plasmid's Addgene catalogue record and pLannotate feature annotations shown in this document.]
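Description:
pDONR223_GNA13_WT is a Gateway entry clone built on the Invitrogen pDONR223 backbone and carrying the wild-type human GNA13 open reading frame (reference transcript NM_006572.5). It is a small bacterial plasmid of about 3.9 kb, propagated in E. coli from a high-copy ColE1/pUC-type origin. Selection is with spectinomycin through the aadA aminoglycoside adenylyltransferase gene (SmR). Upstream of this gene lie fragments of a class 1 integron Pc promoter and a gentamicin acetyltransferase remnant, which are vestiges of the cassette's origin. Short lacI and lacZα fragments are likewise non-functional backbone relics.

The GNA13 coding sequence encodes the G-protein alpha-13 subunit, which activates RhoA by engaging RhoGEFs. It sits between two attL recombination sites; the automated annotation calls these attL3 and attL2, the upstream one occupying the position where an entry clone normally has attL1. The rrnB T1 and T2 terminators lie upstream of the cassette and insulate it from read-through transcription. A T7 promoter on the far side points back toward the insert in antisense orientation. The record lists no promoter for the insert, so the gene is not meant to be expressed from this plasmid. Instead, an LR Clonase reaction transfers the ORF into any compatible destination vector that supplies a promoter and other expression elements. The clone is in the "open" configuration, with no stop codon directly after the insert, which permits in-frame C-terminal fusions to tags encoded by the destination vector.

It belongs to the Target Accelerator Plasmid Collection. The "WT" designation and the associated study of rare cancer variants suggest it serves as the wild-type reference clone for comparison with mutant alleles.
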