Addgene plasmid #81963: pDONR223_GNA13_WT
Purpose: Gateway Donor vector containing GNA13, part of the Target Accelerator Plasmid Collection.
Depositing lab: Jesse Boehm & William Hahn & David Root. Depositing organization: Broad Institute. Publication: Systematic Functional Interrogation of Rare Cancer Variants Identifies Oncogenic Alleles. Kim E, Ilic N, Shrestha Y, Zou L, Kamburov A, Zhu C, Yang X, Lubonja R, Tran N, Nguyen C, Lawrence MS, Piccioni F, Bagul M, Doench JG, Chouinard CR, Wu X, Hogstrom L, Natoli T, Tamayo P, Horn H, Corsello SM, Lage K, Root DE, Subramanian A, Golub TR, Getz G, Boehm JS, Hahn WC. Cancer Discov. 2016 Jul;6(7):714-26. doi: 10.1158/2159-8290.CD-16-0160. Epub 2016 May 4. PubMed 27147599.
Backbone
  Vector backbone: pDONR223
  Backbone manufacturer: Invitrogen
  Backbone size w/o insert (bp): 2790
  Vector type: Gateway Entry vector
Growth in bacteria
  Bacterial resistance: Spectinomycin, 50 μg/mL
  Growth temperature: 37°C
  Growth strain: DH5alpha
  Copy number: High Copy
Gene/Insert
  Gene/Insert name: GNA13 (alt name: NM_006572.5)
  Species: H. sapiens (human)
  Mutation: WT
  Entrez Gene: GNA13 (a.k.a. G13, HG1N)
  Promoter: None
  Cloning method: Gateway Cloning
  Sequencing primers: 5′ M13pUC-fwd; 3′ M13-Rev
Terms and licenses: Academic/Nonprofit Terms; Industry Terms: Not Available to Industry
Depositor comments: Open state: NO stop codon immediately follows insert
How to cite: pDONR223_GNA13_WT was a gift from Jesse Boehm & William Hahn & David Root (Addgene plasmid # 81963 ; http://n2t.net/addgene:81963 ; RRID:Addgene_81963)
