>Addgene plasmid #81963 | pDONR223_GNA13_WT | depositor partial sequence | sequence record 155282 | Insert sequence
ATGGCGGACTTCCTGCCGTCGCGGTCCGTGCTGTCCGTGTGCTTCCCCGGCTGCCTGCTGACGAGTGGCG
AGGCCGAGCAGCAACGCAAGTCCAAGGAGATCGACAAATGCCTGTCTCGGGAAAAGACCTATGTGAAGCG
GCTGGTGAAGATCCTGCTGCTGGGCGCGGGCGAGAGCGGCAAGTCCACCTTCCTGAAGCAGATGCGGATC
ATCCACGGGCAGGACTTCGACCAGCGCGCGCGCGAGGAGTTCCGCCCCACCATCTACAGCAACGTGATCA
AAGGTATGAGGGTGCTGGTTGATGCTCGAGAGAAGCTTCATATTCCCTGGGGAGACAACTCAAACCAACA
ACATGGAGATAAGATGATGTCGTTTGATACCCGGGCCCCCATGGCAGCCCAAGGAATGGTGGAAACAAGG
GTTTTCTTACAATATCTTCCTGCTATAAGAGCATTATGGGCAGACAGCGGCATACAGAATGCCTATGACC
GGCGTCGAGAATTTCAACTGGGTGAATCTGTAAAATATTTCCTGGATAACTTGGATAAACTTGGAGAACC
AGATTATATTCCATCACAACAAGATATTCTGCTTGCCAGAAGACCCACCAAAGGCATCCATGAATACGAC
TTTGAAATAAAAAATGTTCCTTTCAAAATGGTTGATGTAGGTGGTCAGAGATCAGAAAGGAAACGTTGGT
TTGAATGTTTCGACAGTGTGACATCAATACTTTTCCTTGTTTCCTCAAGTGAATTTGACCAGGTGCTTAT
GGAAGATCGACTGACCAATCGCCTTACAGAGTCTCTGAACATTTTTGAAACAATCGTCAATAACCGGGTT
TTCAGCAATGTCTCCATAATTCTGTTCTTAAACAAGACAGACTTGCTTGAGGAGAAGGTGCAAATTGTGA
GCATCAAAGACTATTTCCTAGAATTTGAAGGGGATCCCCACTGCTTAAGAGACGTCCAAAAATTCCTGGT
GGAATGTTTCCGGAACAAACGCCGGGACCAGCAACAGAAGCCCTTATACCACCACTTCACCACTGCTATC
AACACGGAGAACATCCGCCTTGTTTTCCGTGACGTGAAGGATACTATTCTGCATGACAACCTCAAGCAGC
TTATGCTACAG
